Addgene plasmid #221196: pGEM-601[insert(+1) TA-rich]
Purpose: 601 nucleosome positioning sequence with an additional base pair inserted 22 nt from the dyad on the TA-rich side of the 601
Depositing lab: Gregory Bowman. Depositing organization: Johns Hopkins University and School of Medicine. Publication: Nucleosome recognition and DNA distortion by the Chd1 remodeler in a nucleotide-free state. Nodelman IM, Das S, Faustino AM, Fried SD, Bowman GD, Armache JP. Nat Struct Mol Biol. 2022 Feb;29(2):121-129. doi: 10.1038/s41594-021-00719-x. Epub 2022 Feb 16. PubMed 35173352.
Backbone
  Vector backbone: pGEM3z
  Backbone manufacturer: Promega
  Backbone size w/o insert (bp): 2743
  Modifications to backbone: insertion of 601 sequence
  Vector type: Unspecified
Growth in bacteria
  Bacterial resistance: Ampicillin, 100 μg/mL
  Growth temperature: 37°C
  Growth strain: DH5alpha
  Copy number: High Copy
Gene/Insert
  Gene/Insert name: 601[insert(+1)TA-rich]
  Species: Synthetic
  Mutation: 601 has an additional mutation added 22 bp from dyad on TA-rich side
Resource information
  A portion of this plasmid was derived from a plasmid made by: original pGEM-601 was a gift from Blaine Bartholomew and Jon Widom Labs
Terms and licenses: Academic/Nonprofit Terms; Industry Terms: Not Available to Industry
How to cite: pGEM-601[insert(+1) TA-rich] was a gift from Gregory Bowman (Addgene plasmid # 221196 ; http://n2t.net/addgene:221196 ; RRID:Addgene_221196)
