[The description below was written by a language model from this plasmid's Addgene catalogue record and pLannotate feature annotations shown in this document.]
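Description:
pGEM-601[insert(+1) TA-rich] is a small (about 3.0 kb) bacterial cloning plasmid built on the pGEM3z backbone and serving as a template source for a modified version of the synthetic 601 nucleosome positioning sequence. It is maintained in E. coli through a high-copy ColE1/pUC-type origin and selected with ampicillin via the β-lactamase gene and its native promoter. The feature table shows the usual pGEM architecture: a pUC-style multiple cloning site flanked by opposing T7 and SP6 bacteriophage promoters and embedded in a lacZα fragment, with the lac promoter, lac operator and CAP binding site. The cloning site is annotated as two separated fragments, and the unannotated gap of roughly 280 bp between them is presumably where the 601 insert lies, although the annotation does not label the insert itself. Short fragments annotated as lacI, rop and bom appear to be backbone remnants rather than functional elements.

The payload is non-coding: the 601 sequence is an artificial DNA that wraps histone octamers in a strongly preferred, well-defined position, which makes it a standard substrate for reconstituting homogeneous nucleosomes in vitro. In this variant a single extra base pair has been added 22 positions from the nucleosome dyad on the TA-rich half of the asymmetric 601 sequence. No expression of a protein is intended. The associated publication concerns nucleosome recognition and DNA distortion by the Chd1 chromatin remodeler, so the plasmid is most plausibly used to generate nucleosomal DNA for biochemical or structural work on how a one-base-pair change at that location affects remodeler–nucleosome interactions, though the record does not spell out the specific experiment.
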