Features (pLannotate 1.2.2; 14 found; start..end, strand, type, name):
      5..39      +  misc_feature   MCS (fragment): pUC18/19 multiple cloning site
    323..343     +  misc_feature   MCS (fragment): pUC18/19 multiple cloning site
    350..368     -  promoter       SP6 promoter: promoter for bacteriophage SP6 RNA polymerase
    410..426     -  protein_bind   lac operator: The lac repressor binds to the lac operator to inhibit transcription in E. coli. This inhibition can be relieved by adding lactose or isopropyl-β-D-thiogalactopyranoside (IPTG). lac repressor encoded by lacI
    434..464     -  promoter       lac promoter: promoter for the E. coli lac operon
    479..500     -  protein_bind   CAP binding site: CAP binding activates transcription in the presence of cAMP. E. coli catabolite activator protein
    513..605     -  CDS            lacI (fragment): lac repressor; lacI; The lac repressor binds to the lac operator to inhibit transcription in E. coli. This inhibition can be relieved by adding lactose or isopropyl-β-D-thiogalactopyranoside (IPTG).
    788..1375    -  rep_origin     ori: high-copy-number ColE1/pMB1/pBR322/pUC origin of replication
   1546..2406    -  CDS            AmpR: β-lactamase; bla; confers resistance to ampicillin, carbenicillin, and related antibiotics
   2407..2511    -  promoter       AmpR promoter: bla
   2605..2640    +  CDS            rop (fragment): Rop protein, which maintains plasmids at low copy number; rop
   2742..2841    +  misc_feature   bom (fragment): basis of mobility region from pBR322
   2847..3004    -  CDS            lacZα (fragment): LacZα fragment of β-galactosidase; lacZ fragment
   3007..2       +  promoter       T7 promoter (across the origin): promoter for bacteriophage T7 RNA polymerase
>Addgene plasmid #221196 | pGEM-601[insert(+1) TA-rich] | addgene full sequence | sequence record 438353 | Addgene NGS Result
GGGCGAATTCGAGCTCGGTACCCGGGGATCCTCTAGAGTGGGAGCTCGGAACACTATCCGACTGGCACCG
GCAAGGTCGCTGTTCAATACATGCACAGGATGTATATATCTGACACGTGCCTGGAGACTAGGGAGTAATC
CCCTTGGCGGTTAAAACGCGGGGGACAGCGCGTACGTGCGTTTAAGCGGTTGCTAGAGCTGTCTACGACC
AATTGAGCGGCCTCGGCACCGGGATTCTCCAGGGCGGCCGCGTATAGGGTCCATCACATAAGGGATGAAC
TCGGTGTGAAGAATCATGCTTTCCTTGGTCATTAGGATCCCGGACCTGCAGGCATGCAAGCTTGAGTATT
CTATAGTGTCACCTAAATAGCTTGGCGTAATCATGGTCATAGCTGTTTCCTGTGTGAAATTGTTATCCGC
TCACAATTCCACACAACATACGAGCCGGAAGCATAAAGTGTAAAGCCTGGGGTGCCTAATGAGTGAGCTA
ACTCACATTAATTGCGTTGCGCTCACTGCCCGCTTTCCAGTCGGGAAACCTGTCGTGCCAGCTGCATTAA
TGAATCGGCCAACGCGCGGGGAGAGGCGGTTTGCGTATTGGGCGCTCTTCCGCTTCCTCGCTCACTGACT
CGCTGCGCTCGGTCGTTCGGCTGCGGCGAGCGGTATCAGCTCACTCAAAGGCGGTAATACGGTTATCCAC
AGAATCAGGGGATAACGCAGGAAAGAACATGTGAGCAAAAGGCCAGCAAAAGGCCAGGAACCGTAAAAAG
GCCGCGTTGCTGGCGTTTTTCCATAGGCTCCGCCCCCCTGACGAGCATCACAAAAATCGACGCTCAAGTC
AGAGGTGGCGAAACCCGACAGGACTATAAAGATACCAGGCGTTTCCCCCTGGAAGCTCCCTCGTGCGCTC
TCCTGTTCCGACCCTGCCGCTTACCGGATACCTGTCCGCCTTTCTCCCTTCGGGAAGCGTGGCGCTTTCT
CATAGCTCACGCTGTAGGTATCTCAGTTCGGTGTAGGTCGTTCGCTCCAAGCTGGGCTGTGTGCACGAAC
CCCCCGTTCAGCCCGACCGCTGCGCCTTATCCGGTAACTATCGTCTTGAGTCCAACCCGGTAAGACACGA
CTTATCGCCACTGGCAGCAGCCACTGGTAACAGGATTAGCAGAGCGAGGTATGTAGGCGGTGCTACAGAG
TTCTTGAAGTGGTGGCCTAACTACGGCTACACTAGAAGAACAGTATTTGGTATCTGCGCTCTGCTGAAGC
CAGTTACCTTCGGAAAAAGAGTTGGTAGCTCTTGATCGGCAAACAAACCACCGCTGGTAGCGGTGGTTTT
TTTGTTTGCAAGCAGCAGATTACGCGCAGAAAAAAAGGATCTCAAGAAGATCCTTTGATCTTTTCTACGG
GGTCTGACGCTCAGTGGAACGAAAACTCACGTTAAGGGATTTTGGTCATGAGATTATCAAAAAGGATCTT
CACCTAGATCCTTTTAAATTAAAAATGAAGTTTTAAATCAATCTAAAGTATATATGAGTAAACTTGGTCT
GACAGTTACCAATGCTTAATCAGTGAGGCACCTATCTCAGCGATCTGTCTATTTCGTTCATCCATAGTTG
CCTGACTCCCCGTCGTGTAGATAACTACGATACGGGAGGGCTTACCATCTGGCCCCAGTGCTGCAATGAT
ACCGCGAGACCCACGCTCACCGGCTCCAGATTTATCAGCAATAAACCAGCCAGCCGGAAGGGCCGAGCGC
AGAAGTGGTCCTGCAACTTTATCCGCCTCCATCCAGTCTATTAATTGTTGCCGGGAAGCTAGAGTAAGTA
GTTCGCCAGTTAATAGTTTGCGCAACGTTGTTGCCATTGCTACAGGCATCGTGGTGTCACGCTCGTCGTT
TGGTATGGCTTCATTCAGCTCCGGTTCCCAACGATCAAGGCGAGTTACATGATCCCCCATGTTGTGCAAA
AAAGCGGTTAGCTCCTTCGGTCCTCCGATCGTTGTCAGAAGTAAGTTGGCCGCAGTGTTATCACTCATGG
TTATGGCAGCACTGCATAATTCTCTTACTGTCATGCCATCCGTAAGATGCTTTTCTGTGACTGGTGAGTA
CTCAACCAAGTCATTCTGAGAATAGTGTATGCGGCGACCGAGTTGCTCTTGCCCGGCGTCAATACGGGAT
AATACCGCGCCACATAGCAGAACTTTAAAAGTGCTCATCATTGGAAAACGTTCTTCGGGGCGAAAACTCT
CAAGGATCTTACCGCTGTTGAGATCCAGTTCGATGTAACCCACTCGTGCACCCAACTGATCTTCAGCATC
TTTTACTTTCACCAGCGTTTCTGGGTGAGCAAAAACAGGAAGGCAAAATGCCGCAAAAAAGGGAATAAGG
GCGACACGGAAATGTTGAATACTCATACTCTTCCTTTTTCAATATTATTGAAGCATTTATCAGGGTTATT
GTCTCATGAGCGGATACATATTTGAATGTATTTAGAAAAATAAACAAATAGGGGTTCCGCGCACATTTCC
CCGAAAAGTGCCACCTGACGTCTAAGAAACCATTATTATCATGACATTAACCTATAAAAATAGCGTATCA
CGAGGCCCTTTCGTCTCGCGCGTTTCGGTGATGACGGTGAAAACCTCTGACACATGCAGCTCCCGGAGAC
GGTCACAGCTTGTCTGTAAGCGGATGCCGGGAGCAGACAAGCCCGTCAGGGCGCGTCAGCGGGTGTTGGC
GGGTGTCGGGGCTGGCTTAACTATGCGGCATCAGAGCAGATTGTACTGAGAGTGCACCATATGCGGTGTG
AAATACCGCACAGATGCGTAAGGAGAAAATACCGCATCAGGCGCCATTCGCCATTCAGGCTGCGCAACTG
TTGGGAAGGGCGATCGGTGCGGGCCTCTTCGCTATTACGCCAGCTGGCGAAAGGGGGATGTGCTGCAAGG
CGATTAAGTTGGGTAACGCCAGGGTTTTCCCAGTCACGACGTTGTAAAACGACGGCCAGTGAATTGTAAT
ACGACTCACTATA
